Addgene plasmid #203387: Tau BA 12->10 S305N
Purpose: For transfection and in vitro assay
Depositing lab: Stefan Stamm. Depositing organization: University of Kentucky. Publication: Influence of FTDP-17 mutants on circular tau RNAs. Margvelani G, Welden JR, Maquera AA, Van Eyk JE, Murray C, Miranda Sardon SC, Stamm S. Biochim Biophys Acta Mol Basis Dis. 2024 Apr;1870(4):167036. doi: 10.1016/j.bbadis.2024.167036. Epub 2024 Jan 28. PubMed 38286213.
Backbone
  Vector backbone: pcDNA 3.1
  Vector type: Mammalian Expression
Growth in bacteria
  Bacterial resistance: Ampicillin, 100 μg/mL
  Growth temperature: 37°C
  Growth strain: NEB Stable
  Copy number: Unknown
Gene/Insert
  Gene/Insert name: MAPT (alt name: Tau (with internal FLAG-tag))
  Species: H. sapiens (human)
  Mutation: S305N
  Entrez Gene: MAPT (a.k.a. DDPAC, FTD1, FTDP-17, MAPTL, MSTD, MTBT1, MTBT2, PPND, PPP1R103, TAU, Tau-PHF6, tau-40)
  Promoter: CMVf
  Cloning method: Unknown
Terms and licenses: Academic/Nonprofit Terms; Industry Terms: Not Available to Industry
Depositor comments: Please visit https://doi.org/10.1101/2023.09.08.556913 for bioRxiv preprint.
How to cite: Tau BA 12->10 S305N was a gift from Stefan Stamm (Addgene plasmid # 203387 ; http://n2t.net/addgene:203387 ; RRID:Addgene_203387)
