[The description below was written by a language model from this plasmid's Addgene catalogue record and pLannotate feature annotations shown in this document.]
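Description:
Tau BA 12->10 S305N is a mammalian expression plasmid built on a pcDNA 3.1 backbone and carrying a human MAPT (tau) insert with the S305N substitution, one of the FTDP-17 mutations. It is propagated in E. coli through a high-copy ColE1/pUC-type origin with β-lactamase (AmpR) conferring ampicillin resistance. An SV40 early promoter driving a neomycin/kanamycin phosphotransferase gene, followed by an SV40 polyadenylation signal, provides the usual pcDNA-style G418 selection option in mammalian cells, and an f1 origin is also present.

The payload sits between the CMV immediate-early enhancer/promoter (with a downstream T7 promoter) and the bovine growth hormone polyadenylation signal. This interval spans close to three kilobases, yet only a short MAPT coding fragment is annotated in it, immediately preceded by a 3xFLAG epitope, which matches the catalogue note that tau carries an internal FLAG tag. The remaining small hits in this region (MKNK1, GVQW1 and CEN/ARS fragments) look like incidental matches to non-coding human sequence rather than designed parts. The name and the associated study on circular tau RNAs suggest a minigene intended to generate the exon 12 to exon 10 backspliced tau circular RNA, although the record does not spell out the exon–intron layout.

The stated purpose is transfection and in vitro assays, presumably to test how the S305N mutation affects circular tau RNA and any FLAG-detectable product. The annotated sequence is flagged as a partial NGS assembly and contains duplicated backbone pieces (a second f1 ori, SV40 promoter, partial NeoR) plus a WPRE not expected in pcDNA 3.1, so its length and layout may partly reflect assembly artefacts.
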