Features (pLannotate 1.2.2; 30 found; start..end, strand, type, name):
      9..150     +  rep_origin     f1 ori (fragment) (sequence partly withheld): f1 bacteriophage origin of replication; arrow indicates direction of (+) strand synthesis
    203..413     +  promoter       SV40 promoter: SV40 early promoter
    488..1279    +  CDS            neo: KKA2_KLEPN - Also known as kan, nptII. Experimental evidence at protein level: Swiss-Prot protein existence level 1. Resistance to kanamycin, neomycin, paromomycin, ribostamycin, butirosin and gentamicin B. From Klebsiella pneumoniae.
   1303..1461    +  CDS            ble (fragment): BLE_KLEPN - Experimental evidence at protein level: Swiss-Prot protein existence level 1. Binding protein with a strong affinity to the bleomycin family of antibiotics. Binds to CL990; an antimitotic-antibiotic compound. From Klebsiella pneumoniae.
   1456..1577    +  polyA_signal   SV40 poly(A) signal: SV40 polyadenylation signal
   1650..1666    -  protein_bind   lac operator: The lac repressor binds to the lac operator to inhibit transcription in E. coli. This inhibition can be relieved by adding lactose or isopropyl-β-D-thiogalactopyranoside (IPTG). lac repressor encoded by lacI
   1674..1704    -  promoter       lac promoter: promoter for the E. coli lac operon
   1719..1740    -  protein_bind   CAP binding site: CAP binding activates transcription in the presence of cAMP. E. coli catabolite activator protein
   1753..1845    -  CDS            lacI (fragment): lac repressor; lacI; The lac repressor binds to the lac operator to inhibit transcription in E. coli. This inhibition can be relieved by adding lactose or isopropyl-β-D-thiogalactopyranoside (IPTG).
   2028..2616    -  rep_origin     ori: high-copy-number ColE1/pMB1/pBR322/pUC origin of replication
   2787..3647    -  CDS            AmpR: β-lactamase; bla; confers resistance to ampicillin, carbenicillin, and related antibiotics
   3648..3752    -  promoter       AmpR promoter: bla
   3811..3863    -  misc_feature   bom (fragment): basis of mobility region from pBR322
   4018..4397    +  enhancer       CMV enhancer: human cytomegalovirus immediate early enhancer
   4398..4601    +  promoter       CMV promoter: human cytomegalovirus (CMV) immediate early promoter
   4597..4630    +  LTR            5' LTR (truncated) (fragment): truncated 5' long terminal repeat (LTR) from HIV-1
   4646..4664    +  promoter       T7 promoter: promoter for bacteriophage T7 RNA polymerase
   5061..5195    -  CDS            MKNK1 (fragment): MKNK1_HUMAN - Also known as MNK1. Experimental evidence at protein level: Swiss-Prot protein existence level 1. May play a role in the response to environmental stress and cytokines. Appears to regulate translation by phosphorylating EIF4E, thus increasing the affinity of this protein for the 7-methylguanosine- containing mRNA cap. From Homo sapiens (Human).
   6085..6150    +  CDS            3xFLAG: three tandem FLAG® epitope tags, followed by an enterokinase cleavage site
   6160..6363    +  CDS            MAPT (fragment): TAU_SPECI - Experimental evidence at protein level: Swiss-Prot protein existence level 1. Promotes microtubule assembly and stability, and might be involved in the establishment and maintenance of neuronal polarity. The C-terminus binds axonal microtubules while the N-terminus binds neural plasma membrane components, suggesting that tau functions as a linker protein between both. Axonal polarity is predetermined by tau localization (in the neuronal cell) in the domain of the cell body defined by the centrosome. The short isoforms allow plasticity of the cytoskeleton whereas the longer isoforms
   6689..6705    -  misc_feature   CEN/ARS (fragment): S. cerevisiae CEN6 centromere fused to an autonomously replicating sequence
   7114..7380    +  CDS            GVQW1 (fragment): GVQW1_HUMAN - Also known as TIGD1L2. Experimental evidence at transcript level: Swiss-Prot protein existence level 2. From Homo sapiens (Human).
   7431..7655    +  polyA_signal   bGH poly(A) signal: bovine growth hormone polyadenylation signal
   7659..7680    +  promoter       SV40 promoter (fragment): SV40 enhancer and early promoter
   7701..8129    +  rep_origin     f1 ori (sequence partly withheld): f1 bacteriophage origin of replication; arrow indicates direction of (+) strand synthesis
   8143..8473    +  promoter       SV40 promoter: SV40 enhancer and early promoter
   8540..8944    +  CDS            NeoR/KanR (fragment): aminoglycoside phosphotransferase confers resistance to neomycin, kanamycin, and G418 (Geneticin®)
   9185..9773    +  misc_feature   WPRE: woodchuck hepatitis virus posttranscriptional regulatory element
   9774..9793    +  misc_feature   MCS (fragment): pBluescript multiple cloning site
   9822..9943    -  polyA_signal   SV40 poly(A) signal: SV40 polyadenylation signal
>Addgene plasmid #203387 | Tau BA 12->10 S305N | addgene full sequence | sequence record 401586 | Addgene Partial NGS Result
NNNNNNNNTTCTTT
[37 nt withheld, positions 15-51]
ACCCTATCTCGGTCTATTCTTTTGATTTATAAGGGATTTTGCCGATTTCGGCCTATTGGTTAAAAAATGA
GCTGATTTAACAAAAATTTAACGCGAATTAATTCTGTGGAATGTGTGTCAGTTAGGGTGTGGAAAGTCCC
CAGGCTCCCCAGCAGGCAGAAGTATGCAAAGCATGCATCTCAATTAGTCAGCAACCATAGTCCCGCCCCT
AACTCCGCCCATCCCGCCCCTAACTCCGCCCAGTTCCGCCCATTCTCCGCCCCATGGCTGACTAATTTTT
TTTATTTATGCAGAGGCCGAGGCCGCCTCTGCCTCTGAGCTATTCCAGAAGTAGTGAGGAGGCTTTTTTG
GAGGCCTAGGCTTTTGCAAAAAGCTCCCGGGAGCTTGTATATCCATTTTCGGATCTGATCAAGAGACAGG
ATGAGGATCGTTTCGCATGATTGAACAAGATGGATTGCACGCAGGTTCTCCGGCCGCTTGGGTGGAGAGG
CTATTCGGCTATGACTGGGCACAACAGACAATCGGCTGCTCTGATGCCGCCGTGTTCCGGCTGTCAGCGC
AGGGGCGCCCGGTTCTTTTTGTCAAGACCGACCTGTCCGGTGCCCTGAATGAACTGCAGGACGAGGCAGC
GCGGCTATCGTGGCTGGCCACGACGGGCGTTCCTTGCGCAGCTGTGCTCGACGTTGTCACTGAAGCGGGA
AGGGACTGGCTGCTATTGGGCGAAGTGCCGGGGCAGGATCTCCTGTCATCTCACCTTGCTCCTGCCGAGA
AAGTATCCATCATGGCTGATGCAATGCGGCGGCTGCATACGCTTGATCCGGCTACCTGCCCATTCGACCA
CCAAGCGAAACATCGCATCGAGCGAGCACGTACTCGGATGGAAGCCGGTCTTGTCGATCAGGATGATCTG
GACGAAGAGCATCAGGGGCTCGCGCCAGCCGAACTGTTCGCCAGGCTCAAGGCGCGCATGCCCGACGGCG
AGGATCTCGTCGTGACCCATGGCGATGCCTGCTTGCCGAATATCATGGTGGAAAATGGCCGCTTTTCTGG
ATTCATCGACTGTGGCCGGCTGGGTGTGGCGGACCGCTATCAGGACATAGCGTTGGCTACCCGTGATATT
GCTGAAGAGCTTGGCGGCGAATGGGCTGACCGCTTCCTCGTGCTTTACGGTATCGCCGCTCCCGATTCGC
AGCGCATCGCCTTCTATCGCCTTCTTGACGAGTTCTTCTGAGCGGGACTCTGGGGTTCGAAATGACCGAC
CAAGCGACGCCCAACCTGCCATCACGAGATTTCGATTCCACCGCCGCCTTCTATGAAAGGTTGGGCTTCG
GAATCGTTTTCCGGGACGCCGGCTGGATGATCCTCCAGCGCGGGGATCTCATGCTGGAGTTCTTCGCCCA
CCCCAACTTGTTTATTGCAGCTTATAATGGTTACAAATAAAGCAATAGCATCACAAATTTCACAAATAAA
GCATTTTTTTCACTGCATTCTAGTTGTGGTTTGTCCAAACTCATCAATGTATCTTATCATGTCTGTATAC
CGTCGACCTCTAGCTAGAGCTTGGCGTAATCATGGTCATAGCTGTTTCCTGTGTGAAATTGTTATCCGCT
CACAATTCCACACAACATACGAGCCGGAAGCATAAAGTGTAAAGCCTGGGGTGCCTAATGAGTGAGCTAA
CTCACATTAATTGCGTTGCGCTCACTGCCCGCTTTCCAGTCGGGAAACCTGTCGTGCCAGCTGCATTAAT
GAATCGGCCAACGCGCGGGGAGAGGCGGTTTGCGTATTGGGCGCTCTTCCGCTTCCTCGCTCACTGACTC
GCTGCGCTCGGTCGTTCGGCTGCGGCGAGCGGTATCAGCTCACTCAAAGGCGGTAATACGGTTATCCACA
GAATCAGGGGATAACGCAGGAAAGAACATGTGAGCAAAAGGCCAGCAAAAGGCCAGGAACCGTAAAAAGG
CCGCGTTGCTGGCGTTTTTCCATAGGCTCCGCCCCCCTGACGAGCATCACAAAAATCGACGCTCAAGTCA
GAGGTGGCGAAACCCGACAGGACTATAAAGATACCAGGCGTTTCCCCCTGGAAGCTCCCTCGTGCGCTCT
CCTGTTCCGACCCTGCCGCTTACCGGATACCTGTCCGCCTTTCTCCCTTCGGGAAGCGTGGCGCTTTCTC
ATAGCTCACGCTGTAGGTATCTCAGTTCGGTGTAGGTCGTTCGCTCCAAGCTGGGCTGTGTGCACGAACC
CCCCGTTCAGCCCGACCGCTGCGCCTTATCCGGTAACTATCGTCTTGAGTCCAACCCGGTAAGACACGAC
TTATCGCCACTGGCAGCAGCCACTGGTAACAGGATTAGCAGAGCGAGGTATGTAGGCGGTGCTACAGAGT
TCTTGAAGTGGTGGCCTAACTACGGCTACACTAGAAGAACAGTATTTGGTATCTGCGCTCTGCTGAAGCC
AGTTACCTTCGGAAAAAGAGTTGGTAGCTCTTGATCCGGCAAACAAACCACCGCTGGTAGCGGTGGTTTT
TTTGTTTGCAAGCAGCAGATTACGCGCAGAAAAAAAGGATCTCAAGAAGATCCTTTGATCTTTTCTACGG
GGTCTGACGCTCAGTGGAACGAAAACTCACGTTAAGGGATTTTGGTCATGAGATTATCAAAAAGGATCTT
CACCTAGATCCTTTTAAATTAAAAATGAAGTTTTAAATCAATCTAAAGTATATATGAGTAAACTTGGTCT
GACAGTTACCAATGCTTAATCAGTGAGGCACCTATCTCAGCGATCTGTCTATTTCGTTCATCCATAGTTG
CCTGACTCCCCGTCGTGTAGATAACTACGATACGGGAGGGCTTACCATCTGGCCCCAGTGCTGCAATGAT
ACCGCGAGACCCACGCTCACCGGCTCCAGATTTATCAGCAATAAACCAGCCAGCCGGAAGGGCCGAGCGC
AGAAGTGGTCCTGCAACTTTATCCGCCTCCATCCAGTCTATTAATTGTTGCCGGGAAGCTAGAGTAAGTA
GTTCGCCAGTTAATAGTTTGCGCAACGTTGTTGCCATTGCTACAGGCATCGTGGTGTCACGCTCGTCGTT
TGGTATGGCTTCATTCAGCTCCGGTTCCCAACGATCAAGGCGAGTTACATGATCCCCCATGTTGTGCAAA
AAAGCGGTTAGCTCCTTCGGTCCTCCGATCGTTGTCAGAAGTAAGTTGGCCGCAGTGTTATCACTCATGG
TTATGGCAGCACTGCATAATTCTCTTACTGTCATGCCATCCGTAAGATGCTTTTCTGTGACTGGTGAGTA
CTCAACCAAGTCATTCTGAGAATAGTGTATGCGGCGACCGAGTTGCTCTTGCCCGGCGTCAATACGGGAT
AATACCGCGCCACATAGCAGAACTTTAAAAGTGCTCATCATTGGAAAACGTTCTTCGGGGCGAAAACTCT
CAAGGATCTTACCGCTGTTGAGATCCAGTTCGATGTAACCCACTCGTGCACCCAACTGATCTTCAGCATC
TTTTACTTTCACCAGCGTTTCTGGGTGAGCAAAAACAGGAAGGCAAAATGCCGCAAAAAAGGGAATAAGG
GCGACACGGAAATGTTGAATACTCATACTCTTCCTTTTTCAATATTATTGAAGCATTTATCAGGGTTATT
GTCTCATGAGCGGATACATATTTGAATGTATTTAGAAAAATAAACAAATAGGGGTTCCGCGCACATTTCC
CCGAAAAGTGCCACCTGACGTCGACGGATCGGGAGATCTCCCGATCCCCTATGGTGCACTCTCAGTACAA
TCTGCTCTGATGCCGCATAGTTAAGCCAGTATCTGCTCCCTGCTTGTGTGTTGGAGGTCGCTGAGTAGTG
CGCGAGCAAAATTTAAGCTACAACAAGGCAAGGCTTGACCGACAATTGCATGAAGAATCTGCTTAGGGTT
AGGCGTTTTGCGCTGCTTCGCGATGTACGGGCCAGATATACGCGTTGACATTGATTATTGACTAGTTATT
AATAGTAATCAATTACGGGGTCATTAGTTCATAGCCCATATATGGAGTTCCGCGTTACATAACTTACGGT
AAATGGCCCGCCTGGCTGACCGCCCAACGACCCCCGCCCATTGACGTCAATAATGACGTATGTTCCCATA
GTAACGCCAATAGGGACTTTCCATTGACGTCAATGGGTGGAGTATTTACGGTAAACTGCCCACTTGGCAG
TACATCAAGTGTATCATATGCCAAGTACGCCCCCTATTGACGTCAATGACGGTAAATGGCCCGCCTGGCA
TTATGCCCAGTACATGACCTTATGGGACTTTCCTACTTGGCAGTACATCTACGTATTAGTCATCGCTATT
ACCATGGTGATGCGGTTTTGGCAGTACATCAATGGGCGTGGATAGCGGTTTGACTCACGGGGATTTCCAA
GTCTCCACCCCATTGACGTCAATGGGAGTTTGTTTTGGCACCAAAATCAACGGGACTTTCCAAAATGTCG
TAACAACTCCGCCCCATTGACGCAAATGGGCGGTAGGCGTGTACGGTGGGAGGTCTATATAAGCAGAGCT
CTCTGGCTAACTAGAGAACCCACTGCTTACTGGCTTATCGAAATTAATACGACTCACTATAGGGAGACCC
AAGCTGGCTAGCGTTTAAACTTAAGCTTGGTACCGAGCTCGGATCCACTAGTCCAGTGTGGTGGAATTCC
CAGGCTGATGGGGCCTCCAGGGCAGTGGTTTCCACCCAGCATTCTCAAAAGAGCCACTGAGGTCTCAGTG
CCATTTTCAAGATTTCGGAAGCGGCCTGGGCACGGCTGGTCCTTCACTGGGATCACCACTTGGCAATTAT
TTACACCTGAGACGAATAAAAACCAGAGTGCTGAGATTACAGGCATGGTGGCTTACGCTTGTAATCGGCT
TTGGGAAGCCGAGGTGGGCTGATTGCTTGAGCCCAGGAGTTTCAAACTATCCTGGACAACATAGCATGAC
CTCGTCTCTACAAAAAATACAAAAAATTTGCCAGGTGTGGTGGCATGTGCCTGTGGTCCCAGCTACTTGG
GAGGCTGAAGTAGGAGAATCCCCTGAGCCCTGGGAAGTCGAGGCTGCACTGAGCCGTGATGATGTCACTG
CACTCCAGCCTGGGTGACAAAGTGAGACCCTATCTCACAAAGAAAAAAAACAAAACAAAAAACCCAAAGC
ACACTGTTTCCACTGTTTCCAGAGTTCCTGAGAGGAAAGGTCACCGGGTGAGGAAGACGTTCTCACTGAT
CTGGCAGAGAAAATGTCCAGTTTTTCCAACTCCCTAAACCATGGTTTTCTATTTCACAGCCCCCCCTTGC
AGGGACAGAGCCCTCGTACAGAAGGGACACCCCACATTTGTCTTCCCCACAAAGCGGCCTGTGTCCTGCC
TACGGGGTCAGGGCTTCTCAAACCTGGCTGTGTGTCAGAATCACCAGGGGAACTTTTCAAAACTAGAGAG
ACTGAAGCCAGACTCCTAGATTCTAATTCTAGGTCAGGGCTAGGGGCTGAGATTGTAAAAATCCACAGGT
GATTCTGATGCCCGGCAGGCTTGAGAACAGCCGCAGGGAGTTCTCTGGGAATGTGCCGGTGGGTCTAGCC
AGGTGTGAGTGGAGATGCCGGGGAACTTCCTATTACTCACTCGTCAGTGTGGCCGAACACATTTTTCACT
TGACCTCAGGCTGGTGAACGCTCCCCTCTGGGGTTCAGGCCTCACGATGCCATCCTTTTGTGAAGTGAGG
ACCTGCAATCCCAGCTTCGTAAAGCCCGCTGGAAATCACTCACACTTCTGGGATGCCTTCAGAGCAGCCC
TCTATCCCTTCAGCTCCCCTGGGATGTGACTCGACCTCCCGTCACTCCCCAGACTGCCTCTGCCAAGTCC
GAAAGTGGAGGCATCCTTGCGAGCAAGTAGGCGGGTCCAGGGTGGCGCATGTCACTCATCGAAAGTGGAG
GCGTCCTTGCGAGCAAGCAGGCGGGTCCAGGGTGGCGTGTCACTCATCCTTTTTTCTGGCTACCAAAGGT
GCAGATAATTAATGACTACAAAGACCATGACGGTGATTATAAAGATCATGACATCGATTACAAGGATGAC
GATGACAAGAAGAAGCTGGATCTTAGCAACGTCCAGTCCAAGTGTGGCTCAAAGGATAATATCAAACACG
TCCCGGGAGGCGGCAATGTGCAAATAGTCTACAAACCAGTTGACCTGAGCAAGGTGACCTCCAAGTGTGG
CTCATTAGGCAACATCCATCATAAACCAGGAGGTGGCCAGGTGGAAGTAAAATCTGAGAAGCTTGACTTC
AAGGACAGAGTCCAGTCGAAGATTGGGTCCCTGGACAATATCACCCACGTCCCTGGCGGAGGAAATAAAA
AGGTAAAGGGGGTAGGGTGGGTTGGATGCTGCCCTTGGGTATATGGGCATTAATCAAGTTGAGTGGACAA
AGGCTGGTCCAGTTCCCAGAGGAGGAAAACAGAGGCTTCTGTGTTGACTGGCTGGATGTGGGCCCTCAGC
AGCATCCAGTGGGTCTCCACTGCCTGTCTCAATCACCTGGAGCTTTAGCACGTTTCACACCTGGGCCCCA
ACCTGGAGAGGCTGACCAATGGGTCTCAGGGGCAGCTCGGTTGCTGGAGTTTTTGTTTTTATTTATTTTT
ATGTATTTAAGGCAGGGTCTCTGTATTAGTCCATTCTCACACTGCTAATAAAGACATACCCAAGACTGGG
TAATTTATAAAGGAAAGAGGTTTAATGGACTCACAGTTCCATATGGCTGGGGAGGCCTCAAAATCATGGC
GGAAGGCAAAGGAGAAGCAAAGGCATGTCTTACATGGCAACAGGCAAGAGAGCGTGTGCAGGGGAACTCC
CATTTATAAAACCATCAGACCTCATGAGATTTATTCACTATCATGAGAACAGCATGGGAAAGACCCGCCC
CCATGATTCAGTTACCTCCCACTGGGTCCCTCCCATGACACATGGAATTATGGGAGCTACAATTCAAGAT
GAGATTTGGGTGGGGACACAGCCAAACCATATCAGTCTCCCTCTGTCATCCAGGCTGGAGTGCACTGGCA
TGATCTCGGCTCACTGCAGCCTCTACCTCCCTGGGTCAGGTGATCTTCCCACCTCAGCCTCCCAGGTAGC
TGGAACTACAGGTACCTGCCACTATGCCTGGCTAAATATTTTGTATTTCCTGTGGAGACGAGGTTTTGCC
ACGTTGCCCAGGCTGGTCTTGAACTCCTGAGGTCAAGCAATATGCCCACCTCGGCCTCCCAAGGTGCTGG
GATTACAGGTGTGAGCCACAGTGCTCGGCCTAAGTCACTGCAGTTTTTAGCGGCCGCTCGAGTCTAGAGG
GCCCGTTTAAACCCGCTGATCAGCCTCGACTGTGCCTTCTAGTTGCCAGCCATCTGTTGTTTGCCCCTCC
CCCGTGCCTTCCTTGACCCTGGAAGGTGCCACTCCCACTGTCCTTTCCTAATAAAATGAGGAAATTGCAT
CGCATTGTCTGAGTAGGTGTCATTCTATTCTGGGGGGTGGGGTGGGGCAGGACAGCAAGGGGGAGGATTG
GGAAGACAATAGCAGGCATGCTGGGGATGCGGTGGGCTCTATGGCTTCTGAGGCGGAAAGAACCAGCTGG
GGCTCTAGGGGGTATCCCC
[124 nt withheld, positions 7701-7824]
C
[91 nt withheld, positions 7826-7916]
A
[49 nt withheld, positions 7918-7966]
CCTTTGACGTTGGAGTCCACGTTCTTT
[37 nt withheld, positions 7994-8030]
ACCCTATCTCGGTCTATTCTTTTGATTTATAAGGGATTTTGCCGATTTCGGCCTATTGGTTAAAAAATGA
GCTGATTTAACAAAAATTTAACGCGAATTAATTCTGTGGAATGTGTGTCAGTTAGGGTGTGGAAAGTCCC
CAGGCTCCCCAGCAGGCAGAAGTATGCAAAGCATGCATCTCAATTAGTCAGCAACCAGGTGTNGGAAAGT
CCCCAGGCTCCCCAGCAGGCAGAAGTATGCAAAGCATGCATCTCAATTAGTCAGCAACCATAGTCCCGCC
CCTAACTCCGCCCATCCCGCCCCTAACTCCGCCCAGTTCCGCCCATTCTCCGCCCCATGGCTGACTAATT
TTTTTTATTTATGCAGAGGCCGAGGCCGCCTCTGCCTCTGAGCTATTCCAGAAGTAGTGAGGAGGCTTTT
TTGGAGGCCTAGGCTTTTGCAAAAAGCTCCCGGGAGCTTGTATATCCATTTTCGGATCTGATCAAGAGAC
AGGATGAGGATCGTTTCGCATGATTGAACAAGATGGATTGCACGCAGGTTCTCCGGCCGCTTGGGTGGAG
AGGCTATTCGGCTATGACTGGGCACAACAGACAATCGGCTGCTCTGATGCCGCCGTGTTCCGGCTGTCAG
CGCAGGGGCGCCCGGTTCTTTTTGTCAAGACCGACCTGTCCGGTGCCCTGAATGAACTGCAGGACGAGGC
AGCGCGGCTATCGTGGCTGGCCACGACGGGCGTTCCTTGCGCAGCTGTGCTCGACGTTGTCACTGAAGCG
GGAAGGGACTGGCTGCTATTGGGCGAAGTGCCGGGGCAGGATCTCCTGTCATCTCACCTTGCTCCTGCCG
AGAAAGTATCCATCATGGCTGATGCAATGCGGCGGCTGCATACGCTTGATCCGGCTACCTGCCCATTCGA
CCACNNNNNNNNNNNNNRCATCGNNNNNNNNNNNNNNNNNNNNNNNNNNNNNNNNNNNNNNNNNNNNNNN
NNNNNNNNNNNNNNNNNNNNNNNNNNNNNNNNNNNNNNNNNNNNNNNNNNNNNNNNNNNNNNNNNNNNNN
NNNNNNNNNNNNNNNNNNNNNNNNNNNNNNNNNNNNNNNNNNNNNNNNNNNNNNNNNNNNNNNNNNNNNN
NNNNSTNTAYRAGTWMRADWWMNNGCTTATCGATAATCAACCTCTGGATTACAAAATTTGTGAAAGATTG
ACTGGTATTCTTAACTATGTTGCTCCTTTTACGCTATGTGGATACGCTGCTTTAATGCCTTTGTATCATG
CTATTGCTTCCCGTATGGCTTTCATTTTCTCCTCCTTGTATAAATCCTGGTTGCTGTCTCTTTATGAGGA
GTTGTGGCCCGTTGTCAGGCAACGTGGCGTGGTGTGCACTGTGTTTGCTGACGCAACCCCCACTGGTTGG
GGCATTGCCACCACCTGTCAGCTCCTTTCCGGGACTTTCGCTTTCCCCCTCCCTATTGCCACGGCGGAAC
TCATCGCCGCCTGCCTTGCCCGCTGCTGGACAGGGGCTCGGCTGTTGGGCACTGACAATTCCGTGGTGTT
GTCGGGGAAATCATCGTCCTTTCCTTGGCTGCTCGCCTGTGTTGCCACCTGGATTCTGCGCGGGACGTCC
TTCTGCTACGTCCCTTCGGCCCTCAATCCAGCGGACCTTCCTTCCCGCGGCCTGCTGCCGGCTCTGCGGC
CTCTTCCGCGTCTTCGCCTTCGCCCTCAGACGAGTCGGATCTCCCTTTGGGCCGCCTCCCCGCATCGATA
CCGTCGACCTCGACCCGGGCGGCCGCTTCGAGCAGACATGATAAGATACATTGATGAGTTTGGACAAACC
ACAACTAGAATGCAGTGAAAAAAATGCTTTATTTGTGAAATTTGTGATGCTATTGCTTTATTTGTAACCA
TTATAAGCTGCAATAAACAAGTTRRSRWSRRCRAWKRMMTYCAKYWTRWGWTYCMSGYKCWGGRGGAKMW
KYSRGMNNNNNNNNNNNNNNNNNNNNNNNNNNNNNNNNNNNNNNNNN
